>Addgene plasmid #168375 | pTL314 | addgene full sequence | sequence record 349604 | Addgene NGS Result
CGGTGCGGGCCTCTTCGCTATTACGCCAGATCCTTTTGTTGTTTCCGGGTGTACAATATGGACTTCCTCT
TTTCTGGCAACCAAACCCATACATCGGGATTCCTATAATACCTTCGTTGGTCTCCCTAACATGTAGGTGG
CGGAGGGGAGATATACAATAGAACAGATACCAGACAAGACATAATGGGCTAAACAAGACTACACCAATTA
CACTGCCTCATTGATGGTGGTACATAACGAACTAATACTGTAGCCCTAGACTTGATAGCCATCATCATAT
CGAAGTTTCACTACCCTTTTTCCATTTGCCATCTATTGAAGTAATAATAGGCGCATGCAACTTCTTTTCT
TTTTTTTTCTTTTCTCTCTCCCCCGTTGTTGTCTCACCATATCCGCAATGACAAAAAAATGATGGAAGAC
ACTAAAGGAAAAAATTAACGACAAAGACAGCACCAACAGATGTCGTTGTTCCAGAGCTGATGAGGGGTAT
CTCGAAGCACACGAAACTTTTTCCTTCCTTCATTCACGCACACTACTCTCTAATGAGCAACGGTATACGG
CCTTCCTTCCAGTTACTTGAATTTGAAATAAAAAAAAGTTTGCTGTCTTGCTATCAAGTATAAATAGACC
TGCAATTATTAATCTTTTGTTTCCTCGTCATTGTTCTCGTTCCCTTTCTTCCTTGTTTCTTTTTCTGCAC
AATATTTCAAGCTATACCAAGCATACAATCAACTCCAAGCTTGAAGCAAGCCTCCTGAAAGATGAAGCTA
CTGTCTTCTATCGAACAAGCATGCGATATTTGCCGACTTAAAAAGCTCAAGTGCTCCAAAGAAAAACCGA
AGTGCGCCAAGTGTCTGAAGAACAACTGGGAGTGTCGCTACTCTCCCAAAACCAAAAGGTCTCCGCTGAC
TAGGGCACATCTGACAGAAGTGGAATCAAGGCTAGAAAGACTGGAACAGCTATTTCTACTGATTTTTCCT
CGAGAAGACCTTGACATGATTTTGAAAATGGATTCTTTACAGGATATAAAAGCATTGTTAACAGGATTAT
TTGTACAAGATAATGTGAATAAAGATGCCGTCACAGATAGATTGGCTTCAGTGGAGACTGATATGCCTCT
AACATTGAGACAGCATAGAATAAGTGCGACATCATCATCGGAAGAGAGTAGTAACAAAGGTCAAAGACAG
TTGACTGTATCGCCGGAATTTGTAATACGACTCACTATAGGGCGAGCCGCCATCATGGAGGAGCAGAAGC
TGATCTCAGAGGAGGACCTGCATATGGCCATGGAGGCCGAATTCTTTGAAAAAGTTGAAATTATTATTCA
GATTCATGATGAAAAAGAAAAATGCATGAAGAAAACTATGAAAAAAGCCATGAAGAAAGCCGCCAGCGTG
ACCGGTGTGCAGAGCGTTACCCTGTGCGGTGGCAATCGCAATCTGCTGATGGTGATTGGCGAGGGCGTGG
ATACCAATAAACTGCTGAAAAAACTGCGCAATAACGTGGGCGCCGCCGATATTGTGGAAACCATGCCGGC
CGAAGCCGAAGAATTTGAAGCCGGATCCGTCGACCTGCAGCGGCCGCATAACTAGCATAACCCCTTGGGG
CCTCTAAACGGGTCTTGAGGGGTTTTTTGCGCGCTTGCAGCCAAGCTAATTCCGGGCGAATTTCTTATGA
TTTATGATTTTTATTATTAAATAAGTTATAAAAAAAATAAGTGTATACAAATTTTAAAGTGACTCTTAGG
TTTTAAAACGAAAATTCTTATTCTTGAGTAACTCTTTCCTGTAGGTCAGGTTGCTTTCTCAGGTATAGCA
TGAGGTCGCTCTTATTGACCACACCTCTACCGGCATGCAAGCTTGGCGTAATCATGGTCATAGCTGTTTC
CTGTGTGAAATTGTTATCCGCTCACAATTCCACACAACATACGAGCCGGAAGCATAAAGTGTAAAGCCTG
GGGTGCCTAATGAGTGAGCTAACTCACATTAATTGCGTTGCGCTCACTGCCCGCTTTCCAGTCGGGAAAC
CTGTCGTGCCAGCTGCATTAATGAATCGGCCAACGCGCGGGGAGAGGCGGTTTGCGTATTGGGCGCTCTT
CCGCTTCCTCGCTCACTGACTCGCTGCGCTCGGTCGTTCGGCTGCGGCGAGCGGTATCAGCTCACTCAAA
GGCGGTAATACGGTTATCCACAGAATCAGGGGATAACGCAGGAAAGAACATGTGAGCAAAAGGCCAGCAA
AAGGCCAGGAACCGTAAAAAGGCCGCGTTGCTGGCGTTTTTCCATAGGCTCCGCCCCCCTGACGAGCATC
ACAAAAATCGACGCTCAAGTCAGAGGTGGCGAAACCCGACAGGACTATAAAGATACCAGGCGTTTCCCCC
TGGAAGCTCCCTCGTGCGCTCTCCTGTTCCGACCCTGCCGCTTACCGGATACCTGTCCGCCTTTCTCCCT
TCGGGAAGCGTGGCGCTTTCTCATAGCTCACGCTGTAGGTATCTCAGTTCGGTGTAGGTCGTTCGCTCCA
AGCTGGGCTGTGTGCACGAACCCCCCGTTCAGCCCGACCGCTGCGCCTTATCCGGTAACTATCGTCTTGA
GTCCAACCCGGTAAGACACGACTTATCGCCACTGGCAGCAGCCACTGGTAACAGGATTAGCAGAGCGAGG
TATGTAGGCGGTGCTACAGAGTTCTTGAAGTGGTGGCCTAACTACGGCTACACTAGAAGAACAGTATTTG
GTATCTGCGCTCTGCTGAAGCCAGTTACCTTCGGAAAAAGAGTTGGTAGCTCTTGATCCGGCAAACAAAC
CACCGCTGGTAGCGGTGGTTTTTTTGTTTGCAAGCAGCAGATTACGCGCAGAAAAAAAGGATCTCAAGAA
GATCCTTTGATCTTTTCTACGGGGTCTGACGCTCAGTGGAACGAAAACTCACGTTAAGGGATTTTGGTCA
TGAGATTATCAAAAAGGATCTTCACCTAGATCCTTTTAAATTAAAAATGAAGTTTTAAATCAATCTAAAG
TATATATGAGTAACCTGAGGCTATGGCAGGGCCTGCCGCCCCGACGTTGGCTGCGAGCCCTGGGCCTTCA
CCCGAACTTGGGGGGTGGGGTGGGGAAAAGGAAGAAACGCGGGCGTATTGGCCCCAATGGGGTCTCGGTG
GGGTATCGACAGAGTGCCAGCCCTGGGACCGAACCCCGCGTTTATGAACAAACGACCCAACACCGTGCGT
TTTATTCTGTCTTTTTATTGCCGTCATAGCGCGGGTTCCTTCCGGTATTGTCTCCTTCCGTGTTTCAGTT
AGCCTCCCCCTAGGGTGGGCGAAGAACTCCAGCATGAGATCCCCGCGCTGGAGGATCATCCAGCCGGCGT
CCCGGAAAACGATTCCGAAGCCCAACCTTTCATAGAAGGCGGCGGTGGAATCGAAATCTCGTGATGGCAG
GTTGGGCGTCGCTTGGTCGGTCATTTCGAACCCCAGAGTCCCGCTCAGAAGAACTCGTCAAGAAGGCGAT
AGAAGGCGATGCGCTGCGAATCGGGAGCGGCGATACCGTAAAGCACGAGGAAGCGGTCAGCCCATTCGCC
GCCAAGCTCTTCAGCAATATCACGGGTAGCCAACGCTATGTCCTGATAGCGGTCCGCCACACCCAGCCGG
CCACAGTCGATGAATCCAGAAAAGCGGCCATTTTCCACCATGATATTCGGCAAGCAGGCATCGCCATGAG
TCACGACGAGATCCTCGCCGTCGGGCATGCTCGCCTTGAGCCTGGCGAACAGTTCGGCTGGCGCGAGCCC
CTGATGCTCTTCGTCCAGATCATCCTGATCGACAAGACCGGCTTCCATCCGAGTACGTGCTCGCTCGATG
CGATGTTTCGCTTGGTGGTCGAATGGGCAGGTAGCCGGATCAAGCGTATGCAGCCGCCGCATTGCATCAG
CCATGATGGATACTTTCTCGGCAGGAGCAAGGTGAGATGACAGGAGATCCTGCCCCGGCACTTCGCCCAA
TAGCAGCCAGTCCCTTCCCGCTTCAGTGACAACGTCGAGCACAGCTGCGCAAGGAACGCCCGTCGTGGCC
AGCCACGATAGCCGCGCTGCCTCGTCTTGCAGTTCATTCAGGGCACCGGACAGGTCGGTCTTGACAAAAA
GAACCGGGCGCCCCTGCGCTGACAGCCGGAACACGGCGGCATCAGAGCAGCCGATTGTCTGTTGTGCCCA
GTCATAGCCGAATAGCCTCTCCACCCAAGCGGCCGGAGAACCTGCGTGCAATCCATCTTGTTCAATCATA
CTCTTCCTTTTTCAATATTATTGAAGCATTTATCAGGGTTATTGTCTCATGAGCGGATACATATTTGAAT
GTATTTAGAAAAATAAACAAATAGGGGTTCCGCGCACATTTCCCCGAAAAGTGCCACCTGAACGAAGCAT
CTGTGCTTCATTTTGTAGAACAAAAATGCAACGCGAGAGCGCTAATTTTTCAAACAAAGAATCTGAGCTG
CATTTTTACAGAACAGAAATGCAACGCGAAAGCGCTATTTTACCAACGAAGAATCTGTGCTTCATTTTTG
TAAAACAAAAATGCAACGCGAGAGCGCTAATTTTTCAAACAAAGAATCTGAGCTGCATTTTTACAGAACA
GAAATGCAACGCGAGAGCGCTATTTTACCAACAAAGAATCTATACTTCTTTTTTGTTCTACAAAAATGCA
TCCCGAGAGCGCTATTTTTCTAACAAAGCATCTTAGATTACTTTTTTTCTCCTTTGTGCGCTCTATAATG
CAGTCTCTTGATAACTTTTTGCACTGTAGGTCCGTTAAGGTTAGAAGAAGGCTACTTTGGTGTCTATTTT
CTCTTCCATAAAAAAAGCCTGACTCCACTTCCCGCGTTTACTGATTACTAGCGAAGCTGCGGGTGCATTT
TTTCAAGATAAAGGCATCCCCGATTATATTCTATACCGATGTGGATTGCGCATACTTTGTGAACAGAAAG
TGATAGCGTTGATGATTCTTCATTGGTCAGAAAATTATGAACGGTTTCTTCTATTTTGTCTCTATATACT
ACGTATAGGAAATGTTTACATTTTCGTATTGTTTTCGATTCACTCTATGAATAGTTCTTACTACAATTTT
TTTGTCTAAAGAGTAATACTAGAGATAAACATAAAAAATGTAGAGGTCGAGTTTAGATGCAAGTTCAAGG
AGCGAAAGGTGGATGGGTAGGTTATATAGGGATATAGCACAGAGATATATAGCAAAGAGATACTTTTGAG
CAATGTTTGTGGAAGCGGTATTCGCAATATTTTAGTAGCTCGTTACAGTCCGGTGCGTTTTTGGTTTTTT
GAAAGTGCGTCTTCAGAGCGCTTTTGGTTTTCAAAAGCGCTCTGAAGTTCCTATACTTTCTAGAGAATAG
GAACTTCGGAATAGGAACTTCAAAGCGTTTCCGAAAACGAGCGCTTCCGAAAATGCAACGCGAGCTGCGC
ACATACAGCTCACTGTTCACGTCGCACCTATATCTGCGTGTTGCCTGTATATATATATACATGAGAAGAA
CGGCATAGTGCGTGTTTATGCTTAAATGCGTACTTATATGCGTCTATTTATGTAGGATGAAAGGTAGTCT
AGTACCTCCTGTGATATTATCCCATTCCATGCGGGGTATCGTATGCTTCCTTCAGCACTACCCTTTAGCT
GTTCTATATGCTGCCACTCCTCAATTGGATTAGTCTCATCCTTCAATGCTATCATTTCCTTTGATATTGG
ATCATACTAAGAAACCATTATTATCATGACATTAACCTATAAAAATAGGCGTATCACGAGGCCCTTTCGT
CTCGCGCGTTTCGGTGATGACGGTGAAAACCTCTGACACATGCAGCTCCCGGAGACGGTCACAGCTTGTC
TGTAAGCGGATGCCGGGAGCAGACAAGCCCGTCAGGGCGCGTCAGCGGGTGTTGGCGGGTGTCGGGGCTG
GCTTAACTATGCGGCATCAGAGCAGATTGTACTGAGAGTGCACCATAGATCAACGACATTACTATATATA
TAATATAGGAAGCATTTAATAGAACAGCATCGTAATATATGTGTACTTTGCAGTTATGACGCCAGATGGC
AGTAGTGGAAGATATTCTTTATTGAAAAATAGCTTGTCACCTTACGTACAATCTTGATCCGGAGCTTTTC
TTTTTTTGCCGATTAAGAATTAATTCGGTCGAAAAAAGAAAAGGAGAGGGCCAAGAGGGAGGGCATTGGT
GACTATTGAGCACGTGAGTATACGTGATTAAGCACACAAAGGCAGCTTGGAGTATGTCTGTTATTAATTT
CACAGGTAGTTCTGGTCCATTGGTGAAAGTTTGCGGCTTGCAGAGCACAGAGGCCGCAGAATGTGCTCTA
GATTCCGATGCTGACTTGCTGGGTATTATATGTGTGCCCAATAGAAAGAGAACAATTGACCCGGTTATTG
CAAGGAAAATTTCAAGTCTTGTAAAAGCATATAAAAATAGTTCAGGCACTCCGAAATACTTGGTTGGCGT
GTTTCGTAATCAACCTAAGGAGGATGTTTTGGCTCTGGTCAATGATTACGGCATTGATATCGTCCAACTG
CATGGAGATGAGTCGTGGCAAGAATACCAAGAGTTCCTCGGTTTGCCAGTTATTAAAAGACTCGTATTTC
CAAAAGACTGCAACATACTACTCAGTGCAGCTTCACAGAAACCTCATTCGTTTATTCCCTTGTTTGATTC
AGAAGCAGGTGGGACAGGTGAACTTTTGGATTGGAACTCGATTTCTGACTGGGTTGGAAGGCAAGAGAGC
CCCGAAAGCTTACATTTTATGTTAGCTGGTGGACTGACGCCAGAAAATGTTGGTGATGCGCTTAGATTAA
ATGGCGTTATTGGTGTTGATGTAAGCGGAGGTGTGGAGACAAATGGTGTAAAAGACTCTAACAAAATAGC
AAATTTCGTCAAAAATGCTAAGAAATAGGTTATTACTGAGTAGTATTTATTTAAGTATTGTTTGTGCACT
TGCCGATCTATGCGGTGTGAAATACCGCACAGATGCGTAAGGAGAAAATACCGCATCAGGAAATTGTAAG
CGTTAATATTTTGTTAAAATTCGCGTTAAATTTTTGTTAAATCAGCTCATTTTTTAACCAATAGGCCGAA
ATCGGCAAAATCCCTTATAAATCAAAAGAATAGACCGAGATAGGGT
[37 nt withheld, positions 7187-7223]
AAAGAACGTGGACTCCAACGTCAAAGG
[49 nt withheld, positions 7251-7299]
T
[91 nt withheld, positions 7301-7391]
G
[124 nt withheld, positions 7393-7516]
CCATTCGCCATTCAGGCTGCGCAACTGTTGGGAAGGGCGAT
Features (pLannotate 1.2.2; 23 found; start..end, strand, type, name):
     30..734     +  promoter       ADH1 promoter: S. cerevisiae ADH1; promoter for alcohol dehydrogenase 1
    762..1202    +  CDS            GAL4 DNA binding domain: DNA binding domain of the GAL4 transcriptional activator; Saccharomyces cerevisiae GAL4 (truncated)
   1213..1231    +  promoter       T7 promoter: promoter for bacteriophage T7 RNA polymerase
   1592..1639    +  terminator     T7 terminator: transcription terminator for bacteriophage T7 RNA polymerase
   1666..1853    +  terminator     ADH1 terminator: S. cerevisiae ADH1; transcription terminator for the S. cerevisiae alcohol dehydrogenase 1 (ADH1) gene
   1901..1917    -  protein_bind   lac operator: The lac repressor binds to the lac operator to inhibit transcription in E. coli. This inhibition can be relieved by adding lactose or isopropyl-β-D-thiogalactopyranoside (IPTG). lac repressor encoded by lacI
   1925..1955    -  promoter       lac promoter: promoter for the E. coli lac operon
   1970..1991    -  protein_bind   CAP binding site: CAP binding activates transcription in the presence of cAMP. E. coli catabolite activator protein
   2004..2096    -  CDS            lacI (fragment): lac repressor; lacI; The lac repressor binds to the lac operator to inhibit transcription in E. coli. This inhibition can be relieved by adding lactose or isopropyl-β-D-thiogalactopyranoside (IPTG).
   2279..2867    -  rep_origin     ori: high-copy-number ColE1/pMB1/pBR322/pUC origin of replication
   3089..3105    +  polyA_signal   bGH poly(A) signal (fragment): bovine growth hormone polyadenylation signal
   3196..3243    -  polyA_signal   HSV TK poly(A) signal: herpes simplex virus thymidine kinase polyadenylation signal (Cole and Stacy, 1985)
   3302..3454    -  CDS            ble (fragment): BLE_KLEPN - Experimental evidence at protein level: Swiss-Prot protein existence level 1. Binding protein with a strong affinity to the bleomycin family of antibiotics. Binds to CL990; an antimitotic-antibiotic compound. From Klebsiella pneumoniae.
   3475..4269    -  CDS            NeoR/KanR: aminoglycoside phosphotransferase from Tn5; aph(3')-II (or nptII); confers resistance to neomycin, kanamycin, and G418 (Geneticin®)
   4270..4374    -  promoter       AmpR promoter: bla
   4401..5743    -  rep_origin     2μ ori: yeast 2μ plasmid origin of replication
   5811..5846    +  CDS            rop (fragment): Rop protein, which maintains plasmids at low copy number; rop
   5948..5997    +  misc_feature   bom (fragment): basis of mobility region from pBR322
   6136..6283    +  promoter       TRP1 promoter: S. cerevisiae TRP1
   6284..6958    +  CDS            TRP1: phosphoribosylanthranilate isomerase, required for tryptophan biosynthesis; S. cerevisiae TRP1; yeast auxotrophic marker
   7009..7060    +  misc_feature   bom (fragment): basis of mobility region from pBR322
   7088..7516    -  rep_origin     f1 ori (sequence partly withheld): f1 bacteriophage origin of replication; arrow indicates direction of (+) strand synthesis
   7520..29      -  CDS            lacZα (fragment) (across the origin): LacZα fragment of β-galactosidase; lacZ fragment
