[The description below was written by a language model from this plasmid's Addgene catalogue record and pLannotate feature annotations shown in this document.]
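Description:
pTL314 is a yeast two-hybrid bait plasmid built on the pGBKT7 backbone and carrying an insert recorded as the rice (Oryza sativa) locus LOC_Os09g15860. It is an E. coli–yeast shuttle vector of about 7.6 kb. In bacteria it replicates at high copy from a ColE1/pUC-type origin and is selected with kanamycin through the Tn5 NeoR/KanR gene, which is driven by a bla-type promoter. In Saccharomyces cerevisiae it is maintained episomally by the 2μ origin and selected by tryptophan prototrophy through the TRP1 marker with its own promoter. An f1 origin is also present, along with assorted backbone remnants (lac promoter/operator, lacZα, lacI, rop, bom and ble fragments) that have no evident functional role here.

The expression cassette uses the constitutive yeast ADH1 promoter to drive the GAL4 DNA-binding domain. This is followed by a T7 promoter, a cloning region, and then T7 and ADH1 terminators. The feature table does not annotate the rice insert itself, but it leaves an unannotated gap of roughly 360 bp between the T7 promoter and the T7 terminator, which is where a sequence cloned into this backbone would be expected to sit. The product would be a GAL4 DBD–rice protein fusion, while the T7 promoter would allow in vitro transcription/translation of the insert without the GAL4 domain. The record does not state the cloning method, the exact insert boundaries or the identity of the encoded protein. In a two-hybrid assay, such a bait is co-expressed with a GAL4 activation-domain prey, and interaction reconstitutes GAL4 activity at reporter genes. The associated publication concerns how the host-target binding spectrum of a conserved blast fungus effector is expanded, so this plasmid was presumably used to test effector binding to a rice host protein.
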