Addgene plasmid #168375: pTL314
Purpose: pGBKT7 yeast two-hybrid plasmid
Depositing lab: Sophien Kamoun. Depositing organization: Sainsbury Laboratory, Norwich. Publication: A single amino acid polymorphism in a conserved effector of the multihost blast fungus pathogen expands host-target binding spectrum. Bentham AR, Petit-Houdenot Y, Win J, Chuma I, Terauchi R, Banfield MJ, Kamoun S, Langner T. PLoS Pathog. 2021 Nov 10;17(11):e1009957. doi: 10.1371/journal.ppat.1009957. eCollection 2021 Nov. PubMed 34758051.
Backbone
  Vector backbone: pGBKT7
  Vector type: Yeast Expression
Growth in bacteria
  Bacterial resistance: Kanamycin, 50 μg/mL
  Growth temperature: 37°C
  Growth strain: DH5alpha
  Copy number: High Copy
Gene/Insert
  Gene/Insert name: LOC_ Os09g15860
  Species: Oryza sativa
  Cloning method: Unknown
Terms and licenses: Academic/Nonprofit Terms; Industry Terms: Not Available to Industry
How to cite: pTL314 was a gift from Sophien Kamoun (Addgene plasmid # 168375 ; http://n2t.net/addgene:168375 ; RRID:Addgene_168375)
