>Addgene plasmid #168375 | pTL314 | depositor partial sequence | sequence record 326475 | insert
GAATTCTTTGAAAAAGTTGAAATTATTATTCAGATTCATGATGAAAAAGAAAAATGCATGAAGAAAACTA
TGAAAAAAGCCATGAAGAAAGCCGCCAGCGTGACCGGTGTGCAGAGCGTTACCCTGTGCGGTGGCAATCG
CAATCTGCTGATGGTGATTGGCGAGGGCGTGGATACCAATAAACTGCTGAAAAAACTGCGCAATAACGTG
GGCGCCGCCGATATTGTGGAAACCATGCCGGCCGAAGCCGAAGAATTTGAAGCCGGATCC
